Addgene plasmid #238906: twinStrep_aMFx1 (4a)
Purpose: Plasmid insert contains the aMFx1 and twinStrep C-terminal tag sequences for use in Combinatorial Golden Gate Assembly (BsaI restriction sites).
Depositing lab: Joseph Brock. Depositing organization: Australian National University. Publication: High-throughput optimisation of protein secretion in yeast via an engineered biosensor. Cleaver A, Luo R, Smith OB, Murphy L, Schwessinger B, Brock J. Trends Biotechnol. 2025 Apr;43(4):838-867. doi: 10.1016/j.tibtech.2024.11.010. Epub 2024 Dec 13. PubMed 39674781.
Backbone
  Vector backbone: High Copy Chloramphenicol
  Backbone manufacturer: TWIST bioscience
  Vector type: Synthetic Biology
Growth in bacteria
  Bacterial resistance: Chloramphenicol, 25 μg/mL
  Growth temperature: 37°C
  Growth strain: DH5alpha
  Copy number: High Copy
Gene/Insert
  Gene/Insert name: twinStrep_aMFx1
  Species: Synthetic
  Cloning method: Golden Gate
Terms and licenses: Academic/Nonprofit Terms; Industry Terms: Not Available to Industry
How to cite: twinStrep_aMFx1 (4a) was a gift from Joseph Brock (Addgene plasmid # 238906 ; http://n2t.net/addgene:238906 ; RRID:Addgene_238906)
