[The description below was written by a language model from this plasmid's Addgene catalogue record and pLannotate feature annotations shown in this document.]
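Description:
twinStrep_aMFx1 (4a) is a small (about 2.3 kb) synthetic-biology part plasmid built on a commercial high-copy chloramphenicol cloning backbone. It is maintained in E. coli through a ColE1/pUC-type origin of replication and selected with chloramphenicol, resistance being provided by a cat (chloramphenicol acetyltransferase) gene driven by its native cat promoter and followed by a phage lambda t0 terminator. Short remnants of a lac operator and a lacZα fragment flank the cloning region; these are backbone leftovers rather than functional parts. No yeast origin, yeast marker or promoter for the insert is annotated, which fits a donor plasmid that supplies a part rather than expressing anything itself.

The payload is a synthetic insert combining a twinStrep tag, described in the record as a C-terminal tag, with an element named aMFx1. The insert is flanked by BsaI sites so that it can be released and joined to other modules in combinatorial Golden Gate assembly. The automated annotation picks up only one short stretch of the insert, which matches a fragment of the Saccharomyces cerevisiae alpha mating factor precursor (MF-alpha-2), suggesting that aMFx1 is an alpha-factor-derived sequence, possibly a single copy. The twinStrep sequence and the BsaI sites are not annotated in the feature table, and the record does not define the "4a" label, although it presumably indicates the part's position in the assembly scheme.

The associated publication concerns high-throughput optimisation of protein secretion in yeast using an engineered biosensor. This part is therefore intended as one building block in libraries of secretion constructs, where the Strep tag would allow affinity capture or detection. The exact role of the alpha-factor segment is not stated in the record.
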