Features (pLannotate 1.2.2; 7 found; start..end, strand, type, name):
     79..94      -  protein_bind   lac operator (fragment): The lac repressor binds to the lac operator to inhibit transcription in E. coli. This inhibition can be relieved by adding lactose or isopropyl-β-D-thiogalactopyranoside (IPTG). lac repressor encoded by lacI
    245..833     -  rep_origin     ori: high-copy-number ColE1/pMB1/pBR322/pUC origin of replication
    966..1060    -  terminator     lambda t0 terminator: transcription terminator from phage lambda
   1084..1740    -  CDS            cat: CAT_ECOLX - Experimental evidence at protein level: Swiss-Prot protein existence level 1. This enzyme is an effector of chloramphenicol resistance in bacteria. From Escherichia coli. This protein is used as a marker in many commonly used cloning vectors, such as pACYC184.
   1741..1843    -  promoter       cat promoter: promoter of the E. coli cat gene encoding chloramphenicol acetyltransferase
   1918..1961    -  CDS            lacZα (fragment): LacZα fragment of β-galactosidase; lacZ fragment
   2137..2202    +  CDS            MF(ALPHA)2 (fragment): MFAL2_YEAST - Also known as MF-ALPHA-2, MFAL2. Experimental evidence at protein level: Swiss-Prot protein existence level 1. The active factor is excreted into the culture medium by haploid cells of the alpha mating type and acts on cells of the opposite mating type (type A). It mediates the conjugation process between the two types by inhibiting the initiation of DNA synthesis in type a cells and synchronizing them with type alpha. From Saccharomyces cerevisiae (strain ATCC 204508 / S288c) (Baker's yeast).
>Addgene plasmid #238906 | twinStrep_aMFx1 (4a) | addgene full sequence | sequence record 478377 | Addgene NGS Result
AGGCTAGGTGGAGGCTCAGTGATGATAAGTCTGCGATGGTGGATGCATGTGTCATGGTCATAGCTGTTTC
CTGTGTGAAATTGTTATCCGCTCAGAGGGCACAATCCTATTCCGCGCTATCCGACAATCTCCAAGACATT
AGGTGGAGTTCAGTTCGGCGTATGGCATATGTCGCTGGAAAGAACATGTGAGCAAAAGGCCAGCAAAAGG
CCAGGAACCGTAAAAAGGCCGCGTTGCTGGCGTTTTTCCATAGGCTCCGCCCCCCTGACGAGCATCACAA
AAATCGACGCTCAAGTCAGAGGTGGCGAAACCCGACAGGACTATAAAGATACCAGGCGTTTCCCCCTGGA
AGCTCCCTCGTGCGCTCTCCTGTTCCGACCCTGCCGCTTACCGGATACCTGTCCGCCTTTCTCCCTTCGG
GAAGCGTGGCGCTTTCTCATAGCTCACGCTGTAGGTATCTCAGTTCGGTGTAGGTCGTTCGCTCCAAGCT
GGGCTGTGTGCACGAACCCCCCGTTCAGCCCGACCGCTGCGCCTTATCCGGTAACTATCGTCTTGAGTCC
AACCCGGTAAGACACGACTTATCGCCACTGGCAGCAGCCACTGGTAACAGGATTAGCAGAGCGAGGTATG
TAGGCGGTGCTACAGAGTTCTTGAAGTGGTGGCCTAACTACGGCTACACTAGAAGAACAGTATTTGGTAT
CTGCGCTCTGCTGAAGCCAGTTACCTTCGGAAAAAGAGTTGGTAGCTCTTGATCCGGCAAACAAACCACC
GCTGGTAGCGGTGGTTTTTTTGTTTGCAAGCAGCAGATTACGCGCAGAAAAAAAGGATCTCAAGAAGATC
CTTTGATCTTTTCTACGGGGTCTGACGCTCTATTCAACAAAGCCGCCGTCCCGTCAAGTCAGCGTAAATG
GGTAGGGGGCTTCAAATCGTCCCCCCATACGATATAAGTTGTTACTAGTGCTTGGATTCTCACCAATAAA
AAACGCCCGGCGGCAACCGAGCGTTCTGAACAAATCCAGATGGAGTTCTGAGGTCATTACTGGATCTATC
AACAGGAGTCCAAGCGAGCTCGATATCAAATTACGCCCCGCCCTGCCACTCATCGCAGTACTGTTGTAAT
TCATTAAGCATTCTGCCGACATGGAAGCCATCACAAACGGCATGATGAACCTGAATCGCCAGCGGCATCA
GCACCTTGTCGCCTTGCGTATAATATTTGCCCATGGTGAAAACGGGGGCGAAGAAGTTGTCCATATTGGC
CACGTTTAAATCAAAACTGGTGAAACTCACCCAGGGATTGGCTGAGACGAAAAACATATTCTCAATAAAC
CCTTTAGGGAAATAGGCCAGGTTTTCACCGTAACACGCCACATCTTGCGAATATATGTGTAGAAACTGCC
GGAAATCGTCGTGGTATTCACTCCAGAGCGATGAAAACGTTTCAGTTTGCTCATGGAAAACGGTGTAACA
AGGGTGAACACTATCCCATATCACCAGCTCACCGTCTTTCATTGCCATACGAAATTCCGGATGAGCATTC
ATCAGGCGGGCAAGAATGTGAATAAAGGCCGGATAAAACTTGTGCTTATTTTTCTTTACGGTCTTTAAAA
AGGCCGTAATATCCAGCTGAACGGTCTGGTTATAGGTACATTGAGCAACTGACTGAAATGCCTCAAAATG
TTCTTTACGATGCCATTGGGATATATCAACGGTGGTATATCCAGTGATTTTTTTCTCCATTTTAGCTTCC
TTAGCTCCTGAAAATCTCGATAACTCAAAAAATACGCCCGGTAGTGATCTTATTTCATTATGGTGAAAGT
TGGAACCTCTTACGTGCCGATCAACGTCTCATTGATACCTGAAACAAAACCCATCGTACGGCCAAGGAAG
TCTCCAATAACTGTGATCCACCACAAGCGCCAGGGTTTTCCCAGTCACGACGTTGTAAAACGACGGCCAG
TCATGCATAATCCGCACGCATCTGGAATAAGGAAGTGCCATTCCGCCTGACCTGCATCGTCTCATCGGTC
TCAATCCGGTGGTGGTTCTTGGTCCCATCCACAATTTGAAAAAGGTGGTGGTTCTGGTGGTGGTTCTGGT
GGTTCTGCTTGGTCCCATCCACAATTTGAAAAAGGATCCAAGCGTGAGGCGGACGCTGAGGCATGGCATT
GGTTACAATTAAAGCCAGGGCAGCCAATGTATTAATGGCTGAGACCTGAGACGGCATAGTTTACAGACCC
GGTCGATCACTGGAACTTGCTCATCGTCAAAATTCTGGCGGAGAGTAGTTGGTGCAAAACCTGGACGATC
TGGAACT
